>Addgene plasmid #165460 | StrKDEL-IRES-mannosidase II-mTagBFP2 | addgene full sequence | sequence record 331274 | Addgene NGS Result
TGCAGGTCGAGCATGCATCTAGGGCGGCCAATTCCGCCCCTCTCCCCCCCCCCCTCTCCCTCCCCCCCCC
CTAACGTTACTGGCCGAAGCCGCTTGGAATAAGGCCGGTGTGCGTTTGTCTATATGTTATTTTCCACCAT
ATTGCCGTCTTTTGGCAATGTGAGGGCCCGGAAACCTGGCCCTGTCTTCTTGACGAGCATTCCTAGGGGT
CTTTCCCCTCTCGCCAAAGGAATGCAAGGTCTGTTGAATGTCGTGAAGGAAGCAGTTCCTCTGGAAGCTT
CTTGAAGACAAACAACGTCTGTAGCGACCCTTTGCAGGCAGCGGAACCCCCCACCTGGCGACAGGTGCCT
CTGCGGCCAAAAGCCACGTGTATAAGATACACCTGCAAAGGCGGCACAACCCCAGTGCCACGTTGTGAGT
TGGATAGTTGTGGAAAGAGTCAAATGGCTCTCCTCAAGCGTATTCAACAAGGGGCTGAAGGATGCCCAGA
AGGTACCCCATTGTATGGGATCTGATCTGGGGCCTCGGTGCACATGCTTTACATGTGTTTAGTCGAGGTT
AAAAAAACGTCTAGGCCCCCCGAACCACGGGGACGTGGTTTTCCTTTGAAAAACACGATGATAAGCTTGC
CACAACCCGGGAGGCGCGCCATGAAGTTAAGTCGCCAGTTCACCGTGTTTGGCAGCGCGATCTTCTGCGT
CGTAATCTTCTCACTCTACCTGATGCTGGACAGGGGTCACTTGGACTACCCTCGGGGCCCGCGCCAGGAG
GGCTCCTTTCCGCAGGGCCAGCTTTCAATATTGCAAGAAAAGATTGACCATTTGGAGCGTTTGCTCGCTG
AGAACAACGAGATTATCTCAAATATCAGAGACTCAGTCATCAACCTGAGCGAGTCTGTGGAGGACGGCCC
GCGGGGGTCACCAGGCAACGCCAGCCAAGGCTCCATCCACCTCCACTCGCCACAGTTGGCCCTGCAGGCT
GACCCCAGAGACTGTTTGGATCCCACCGGTCGCCACCGGAATTCCATGAGCGAGCTGATTAAGGAGAACA
TGCACATGAAGCTGTACATGGAGGGCACCGTGGACAACCATCACTTCAAGTGCACATCCGAGGGCGAAGG
CAAGCCCTACGAGGGCACCCAGACCATGAGAATCAAGGTGGTCGAGGGCGGCCCTCTCCCCTTCGCCTTC
GACATCCTGGCTACTAGCTTCCTCTACGGCAGCAAGACCTTCATCAACCACACCCAGGGCATCCCCGACT
TCTTCAAGCAGTCCTTCCCTGAGGGCTTCACATGGGAGAGAGTCACCACATACGAAGACGGGGGCGTGCT
GACCGCTACCCAGGACACCAGCCTCCAGGACGGCTGCCTCATCTACAACGTCAAGATCAGAGGGGTGAAC
TTCACATCCAACGGCCCTGTGATGCAGAAGAAAACACTCGGCTGGGAGGCCTTCACCGAGACGCTGTACC
CCGCTGACGGCGGCCTGGAAGGCAGAAACGACATGGCCCTGAAGCTCGTGGGCGGGAGCCATCTGATCGC
AAACATCAAGACCACATATAGATCCAAGAAACCCGCTAAGAACCTCAAGATGCCTGGCGTCTACTATGTG
GACTACAGACTGGAAAGAATCAAGGAGGCCAACAACGAGACCTACGTCGAGCAGCACGAGGTGGCAGTGG
CCAGATACTGCGACCTCCCTAGCAAACTGGGGCACAAGCTTAATGGGGCCCTCGAGGCCTTAAGGCCGGC
CTTAAGGCCTCGAGGGCCAATTAATTAACTCTAGATAACTGATCATAATCAGCCATACCACATTTGTAGA
GGTTTTACTTGCTTTAAAAAACCTCCCACACCTCCCCCTGAACCTGAAACATAAAATGAATGCAATTGTT
GTTGTTAACTTGTTTATTGCAGCTTATAATGGTTACAAATAAAGCAATAGCATCACAAATTTCACAAATA
AAGCATTTTTTTCACTGCATTCTAGTTGTGGTTTGTCCAAACTCATCAATGTATCTTAACGCGTCGAGTG
CATTCTAGTTGTGGTTTGTCCAAACTCATCAATGTATCTTATCATGTCTGTATACCGTCGACCTCTAGCT
AGAGCTTGGCGTAATCATGGTCATAGCTGTTTCCTGTGTGAAATTGTTATCCGCTCACAATTCCACACAA
CATACGAGCCGGAAGCATAAAGTGTAAAGCCTGGGGTGCCTAATGAGTGAGCTAACTCACATTAATTGCG
TTGCGCTCACTGCCCGCTTTCCAGTCGGGAAACCTGTCGTGCCAGCTGCATTAATGAATCGGCCAACGCG
CGGGGAGAGGCGGTTTGCGTATTGGGCGCTCTTCCGCTTCCTCGCTCACTGACTCGCTGCGCTCGGTCGT
TCGGCTGCGGCGAGCGGTATCAGCTCACTCAAAGGCGGTAATACGGTTATCCACAGAATCAGGGGATAAC
GCAGGAAAGAACATGTGAGCAAAAGGCCAGCAAAAGGCCAGGAACCGTAAAAAGGCCGCGTTGCTGGCGT
TTTTCCATAGGCTCCGCCCCCCTGACGAGCATCACAAAAATCGACGCTCAAGTCAGAGGTGGCGAAACCC
GACAGGACTATAAAGATACCAGGCGTTTCCCCCTGGAAGCTCCCTCGTGCGCTCTCCTGTTCCGACCCTG
CCGCTTACCGGATACCTGTCCGCCTTTCTCCCTTCGGGAAGCGTGGCGCTTTCTCATAGCTCACGCTGTA
GGTATCTCAGTTCGGTGTAGGTCGTTCGCTCCAAGCTGGGCTGTGTGCACGAACCCCCCGTTCAGCCCGA
CCGCTGCGCCTTATCCGGTAACTATCGTCTTGAGTCCAACCCGGTAAGACACGACTTATCGCCACTGGCA
GCAGCCACTGGTAACAGGATTAGCAGAGCGAGGTATGTAGGCGGTGCTACAGAGTTCTTGAAGTGGTGGC
CTAACTACGGCTACACTAGAAGAACAGTATTTGGTATCTGCGCTCTGCTGAAGCCAGTTACCTTCGGAAA
AAGAGTTGGTAGCTCTTGATCCGGCAAACAAACCACCGCTGGTAGCGGTGGTTTTTTTGTTTGCAAGCAG
CAGATTACGCGCAGAAAAAAAGGATCTCAAGAAGATCCTTTGATCTTTTCTACGGGGTCTGACGCTCAGT
GGAACGAAAACTCACGTTAAGGGATTTTGGTCATGAGATTATCAAAAAGGATCTTCACCTAGATCCTTTT
AAATTAAAAATGAAGTTTTAAATCAATCTAAAGTATATATGAGTAAACTTGGTCTGACAGTTACCAATGC
TTAATCAGTGAGGCACCTATCTCAGCGATCTGTCTATTTCGTTCATCCATAGTTGCCTGACTCCCCGTCG
TGTAGATAACTACGATACGGGAGGGCTTACCATCTGGCCCCAGTGCTGCAATGATACCGCGAGACCCACG
CTCACCGGCTCCAGATTTATCAGCAATAAACCAGCCAGCCGGAAGGGCCGAGCGCAGAAGTGGTCCTGCA
ACTTTATCCGCCTCCATCCAGTCTATTAATTGTTGCCGGGAAGCTAGAGTAAGTAGTTCGCCAGTTAATA
GTTTGCGCAACGTTGTTGCCATTGCTACAGGCATCGTGGTGTCACGCTCGTCGTTTGGTATGGCTTCATT
CAGCTCCGGTTCCCAACGATCAAGGCGAGTTACATGATCCCCCATGTTGTGCAAAAAAGCGGTTAGCTCC
TTCGGTCCTCCGATCGTTGTCAGAAGTAAGTTGGCCGCAGTGTTATCACTCATGGTTATGGCAGCACTGC
ATAATTCTCTTACTGTCATGCCATCCGTAAGATGCTTTTCTGTGACTGGTGAGTACTCAACCAAGTCATT
CTGAGAATAGTGTATGCGGCGACCGAGTTGCTCTTGCCCGGCGTCAATACGGGATAATACCGCGCCACAT
AGCAGAACTTTAAAAGTGCTCATCATTGGAAAACGTTCTTCGGGGCGAAAACTCTCAAGGATCTTACCGC
TGTTGAGATCCAGTTCGATGTAACCCACTCGTGCACCCAACTGATCTTCAGCATCTTTTACTTTCACCAG
CGTTTCTGGGTGAGCAAAAACAGGAAGGCAAAATGCCGCAAAAAAGGGAATAAGGGCGACACGGAAATGT
TGAATACTCATACTCTTCCTTTTTCAATATTATTGAAGCATTTATCAGGGTTATTGTCTCATGAGCGGAT
ACATATTTGAATGTATTTAGAAAAATAAACAAATAGGGGTTCCGCGCACATTTCCCCGAAAAGTGCCACC
TGACGTCGACGGATCGGGAGATCTCCCGATCCCCTATGGTGCACTCTCAGTACAATCTGCTCTGATGCCG
CATAGTTAAGCCAGTATCTGCTCCCTGCTTGTGTGTTGGAGGTCGCTGAGTAGTGCGCGAGCAAAATTTA
AGCTACAACAAGGCAAGGCTTGACCGACAATTGCATGAAGAATCTGCTTAGGGTTAGGCGTTTTGCGCTG
CTTCGCGATGTACGGGCCAGATATACGCGTTGACATTGATTATTGACTAGTTATTAATAGTAATCAATTA
CGGGGTCATTAGTTCATAGCCCATATATGGAGTTCCGCGTTACATAACTTACGGTAAATGGCCCGCCTGG
CTGACCGCCCAACGACCCCCGCCCATTGACGTCAATAATGACGTATGTTCCCATAGTAACGCCAATAGGG
ACTTTCCATTGACGTCAATGGGTGGAGTATTTACGGTAAACTGCCCACTTGGCAGTACATCAAGTGTATC
ATATGCCAAGTACGCCCCCTATTGACGTCAATGACGGTAAATGGCCCGCCTGGCATTATGCCCAGTACAT
GACCTTATGGGACTTTCCTACTTGGCAGTACATCTACGTATTAGTCATCGCTATTACCATGGTGATGCGG
TTTTGGCAGTACATCAATGGGCGTGGATAGCGGTTTGACTCACGGGGATTTCCAAGTCTCCACCCCATTG
ACGTCAATGGGAGTTTGTTTTGGCACCAAAATCAACGGGACTTTCCAAAATGTCGTAACAACTCCGCCCC
ATTGACGCAAATGGGCGGTAGGCGTGTACGGTGGGAGGTCTATATAAGCAGAGCTCTCTGGCTAACTAGA
GAACCCACTGCTTACTGGCTTATCGAAATTAATACGACTCACTATAGGGAGACCCAAGCTTGGTACCGAG
CTCGGATCGATATCTGCGGCCTAGCTAGCGCTTAAGGCCTGTTAACCGGTATGGATGTATGCGTCCGTCT
TGCCCTGTGGCTCCTCTGGGGACTCCTCCTGCACCAGGGCCAGAGCCTCAGCCATAGTCACAGTGAGAAG
GCGACAGGAACCAGCTCGGGCGCCGGTTTAAACGACCCTAGCAAAGACTCAAAAGCTCAGGTGTCCGCTG
CCGAGGCTGGCATTACTGGAACATGGTACAATCAGCTCGGGAGCACCTTTATTGTGACTGCTGGAGCCGA
TGGAGCCCTCACCGGAACATACGAATCTGCTGTGGGAAACGCCGAATCACGGTACGTCCTCACTGGCCGA
TACGATAGTGCCCCTGCCACCGACGGATCTGGGACTGCCCTGGGATGGACTGTCGCTTGGAAAAACAACT
ACCGGAATGCTCATTCTGCCACAACATGGAGTGGACAGTACGTGGGAGGCGCTGAGGCTAGAATCAATAC
ACAGTGGCTGCTCACATCTGGCACAACCGAGGCAAATGCTTGGAAATCCACCCTGGTGGGACATGACACA
TTCACCAAAGTGAAACCCTCCGCCGCTTCAATCGATGCCGCCAAAAAAGCCGGAGTCAACAACGGCAATC
CTCTGGATGCCGTCCAGCAGCTCGGACCGAAAGATGAACTGTGAGCGGCCGCATAGATAACTGATCCAGT
GTGCTGGAATTAATTCGCTGTCTGCGAGGGCCAGCTGTTGGGGTGAGTACTCCCTCTCAAAAGCGGGCAT
GACTTCTGCGCTAAGATTGTCAGTTTCCAAAAACGAGGAGGATTTGATATTCACCTGGCCCGCGGTGATG
CCTTTGAGGGTGGCCGCGTCCATCTGGTCAGAAAAGACAATCTTTTTGTTGTCAAGCTTGAGGTGTGGCA
GGCTTGAGATCTGGCCATACACTTGAGTGACAATGACATCCACTTTGCCTTTCTCTCCACAGGTGTCCAC
TCCCAGGTCCAAC
Features (pLannotate 1.2.2; 21 found; start..end, strand, type, name):
    162..624     +  misc_feature   IRES: internal ribosome entry site (IRES) of the encephalomyocarditis virus (EMCV)
    651..998     +  CDS            Man2a1 (fragment): MA2A1_MOUSE - Also known as Mana2. Experimental evidence at protein level: Swiss-Prot protein existence level 1. Catalyzes the first committed step in the biosynthesis of complex N-glycans. It controls conversion of high mannose to complex N- glycans; the final hydrolytic step in the N-glycan maturation pathway. From Mus musculus (Mouse).
   1026..1724    +  CDS            TagBFP: TagBFP is a basic (constitutively fluorescent) blue fluorescent protein published in 2008, derived from Entacmaea quadricolor. It is reported to be a very rapidly-maturing monomer with very low acid sensitivity.
   1790..1874    +  CDS            large T antigen (fragment): large T antigen from SV40 (simian virus 40)
   1897..2018    +  polyA_signal   SV40 poly(A) signal: SV40 polyadenylation signal
   2029..2080    +  polyA_signal   SV40 poly(A) signal (fragment): SV40 polyadenylation signal
   2144..2160    -  protein_bind   lac operator: The lac repressor binds to the lac operator to inhibit transcription in E. coli. This inhibition can be relieved by adding lactose or isopropyl-β-D-thiogalactopyranoside (IPTG). lac repressor encoded by lacI
   2168..2198    -  promoter       lac promoter: promoter for the E. coli lac operon
   2213..2234    -  protein_bind   CAP binding site: CAP binding activates transcription in the presence of cAMP. E. coli catabolite activator protein
   2247..2339    -  CDS            lacI (fragment): lac repressor; lacI; The lac repressor binds to the lac operator to inhibit transcription in E. coli. This inhibition can be relieved by adding lactose or isopropyl-β-D-thiogalactopyranoside (IPTG).
   2522..3110    -  rep_origin     ori: high-copy-number ColE1/pMB1/pBR322/pUC origin of replication
   3281..4141    -  CDS            AmpR: β-lactamase; bla; confers resistance to ampicillin, carbenicillin, and related antibiotics
   4142..4246    -  promoter       AmpR promoter: bla
   4305..4357    -  misc_feature   bom (fragment): basis of mobility region from pBR322
   4512..4891    +  enhancer       CMV enhancer: human cytomegalovirus immediate early enhancer
   4892..5095    +  promoter       CMV promoter: human cytomegalovirus (CMV) immediate early promoter
   5091..5124    +  LTR            5' LTR (truncated) (fragment): truncated 5' long terminal repeat (LTR) from HIV-1
   5140..5158    +  promoter       T7 promoter: promoter for bacteriophage T7 RNA polymerase
   5231..5344    +  CDS            STIM1 (fragment): STIM1_HUMAN - Also known as GOK From Homo sapiens (Human).
   5330..5830    +  CDS            SAV_STRAV (fragment): Experimental evidence at protein level: Swiss-Prot protein existence level 1. The biological function of streptavidin is not known. Forms a strong non-covalent specific complex with biotin (one molecule of biotin per subunit of streptavidin). From Streptomyces avidinii.
   5923..6152    +  intron         chimeric intron: chimera between introns from adenovirus and immunoglobulin heavy chain genes
