[The description below was written by a language model from this plasmid's Addgene catalogue record and pLannotate feature annotations shown in this document.]
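Description:
StrKDEL-IRES-mannosidase II-mTagBFP2 is a mammalian expression plasmid built on the pIRESneo3 backbone. It produces two proteins from a single bicistronic transcript: an endoplasmic reticulum "hook" for the RUSH (retention using selective hooks) system and a blue fluorescent Golgi marker. It is maintained in E. coli through a high-copy ColE1/pUC-type origin and a β-lactamase gene conferring ampicillin resistance. The catalogue entry lists neomycin/G418 as the mammalian selectable marker, as expected for the parent backbone. However, the annotated 6.2 kb sequence shows no neomycin resistance gene. The position downstream of the IRES appears instead to be occupied by the ManII fusion, so G418 selection should not be assumed.

Transcription is driven by the CMV immediate early enhancer and promoter. The first open reading frame is a streptavidin core preceded by a short fragment annotated as STIM1, which probably serves as a signal sequence for ER entry. The KDEL retrieval motif named in the record would hold this protein in the ER lumen. A chimeric intron follows. An EMCV IRES then permits cap-independent translation of the second cistron, which encodes amino acids 1 to 116 of mouse mannosidase II (Man2a1) fused at its C terminus to mTagBFP2. An SV40 polyadenylation signal terminates the transcript.

In RUSH experiments the streptavidin hook retains a separately expressed cargo carrying a streptavidin-binding peptide until biotin is added to release it. The ManII-BFP fusion labels the Golgi so that cargo arrival can be followed by imaging. The plasmid is a colour variant of an earlier mScarlet-i version and was used in studies of secretory pathway organization.
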