Addgene plasmid #165460: StrKDEL-IRES-mannosidase II-mTagBFP2
Purpose: Expressed mannII-BFP simultaneously with a RUSH Hook Str-KDEL.
Depositing lab: David Stephens. Depositing organization: University of Bristol. Publication: A general role for MIA3/TANGO1 in secretory pathway organization and function. McCaughey J, Stevenson NL, Mantell JM, Neal CR, Paterson A, Heesom K, Stephens DJ. J Cell Sci. 2021 Aug 5. pii: 271201. doi: 10.1242/jcs.259075. PubMed 34350936.
Backbone
  Vector backbone: pIRESneo3
  Backbone manufacturer: Clontech
  Vector type: Mammalian Expression
  Selectable markers: Neomycin (select with G418)
Growth in bacteria
  Bacterial resistance: Ampicillin, 100 μg/mL
  Growth temperature: 37°C
  Growth strain: DH5alpha
  Copy number: High Copy
Gene/Insert
  Gene/Insert name: Partial ManII-mTag2BFP fusion (alt name: This contains only amino acids 1 to 116 of ManII)
  Species: M. musculus (mouse)
  Mutation: contains only amino acids 1 to 116 of ManII
  GenBank ID: NM_008549.2
  Entrez Gene: Man2a1 (a.k.a. Mana-2, Mana2, Map-2)
  Promoter: CMV
  Tag / fusion protein: mTag2BFP (C terminal on insert); Str-KDEL (N terminal on backbone)
  Cloning method: Restriction Enzyme; 5′ cloning site EcoRI (unknown if destroyed); 3′ cloning site FseI (unknown if destroyed)
  Sequencing primers: 5′ CMV
Resource information
  A portion of this plasmid was derived from a plasmid made by: Original clone was Plasmid #65253 from Franck Perez. mScarlet-i was synthesized from published sequence.
Terms and licenses: Academic/Nonprofit Terms; Industry Terms: Not Available to Industry
Depositor comments: This plasmid is a derivative of StrKDEL-IRES-ManII-mScarlet-i (Plasmid #117274)
How to cite: StrKDEL-IRES-mannosidase II-mTagBFP2 was a gift from David Stephens (Addgene plasmid # 165460 ; http://n2t.net/addgene:165460 ; RRID:Addgene_165460)
